Addgene plasmid #108687: BB3nK_ext_AD
Purpose: (Empty Backbone) Plasmid for assembly of donor DNA templates consisting of three expression units
Depositing lab: Brigitte Gasser. Depositing organization: Universitaet fur Bodenkultur Wien (BOKU-WIEN). Publication: CRISPR/Cas9-Mediated Homology-Directed Genome Editing in Pichia pastoris. Gassler T, Heistinger L, Mattanovich D, Gasser B, Prielhofer R. Methods Mol Biol. 2019;1923:211-225. doi: 10.1007/978-1-4939-9024-5_9. PubMed 30737742.
Backbone
  Vector backbone: BB3nK_ext_AD
  Backbone size (bp): 2642
  Vector type: Bacterial Expression, Yeast Expression
  Selectable markers: G418
Growth in bacteria
  Bacterial resistance: Kanamycin, 50 μg/mL
  Growth temperature: 37°C
  Growth strain: DH5alpha
  Copy number: High Copy
Gene/Insert
  Cloning method: Restriction Enzyme
Terms and licenses: Academic/Nonprofit Terms; Industry Terms: Not Available to Industry
Depositor comments: Additional Publication: Prielhofer, R. etal (2017) BMC Syst Biol. 11,123 (PMID:29221460)
How to cite: BB3nK_ext_AD was a gift from Brigitte Gasser (Addgene plasmid # 108687 ; http://n2t.net/addgene:108687 ; RRID:Addgene_108687)
