[The description below was written by a language model from this plasmid's Addgene catalogue record, the feature table of its GenBank file and pLannotate feature annotations shown in this document.]
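Description:
BB3nK_ext_AD is a compact 2,642 bp empty backbone intended as a recipient plasmid for assembling donor DNA templates made up of three expression units, in the context of CRISPR/Cas9-mediated homology-directed genome editing in the yeast Pichia pastoris. It is catalogued as both a bacterial and yeast expression vector, but as deposited it carries no insert. It is simply the scaffold into which user-defined parts are placed by restriction-enzyme-based cloning.

The annotated features are minimal. A high-copy ColE1/pMB1/pUC-type origin supports replication in E. coli, and no yeast replication origin or centromeric element is annotated. This fits its role as a source of donor DNA for genomic integration by homologous recombination rather than as an episomally maintained yeast plasmid. The only other annotated element is a kanMX cassette, in which the aminoglycoside phosphotransferase gene aph(3')-Ia is flanked by the Ashbya gossypii TEF promoter and terminator. This single marker does double duty, giving kanamycin resistance in bacteria and G418 resistance in yeast, which matches the selection listed in the record.

About 500 bp downstream of the TEF terminator and the short stretches around the origin are unannotated. They presumably hold the cloning or assembly site that accepts the three expression units, but the record does not describe that site, the enzymes used or any fusion overhangs. The "AD" in the name may refer to the boundaries of the assembly slot, though this is not stated. An additional publication cited by the depositor indicates that the plasmid belongs to a broader modular cloning toolkit.
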