LOCUS       Exported 2642 bp ds-DNA circular SYN 12-MAY-2021
DEFINITION  Plasmid for assembly of donor DNA templates consisting of three
            expression units.
ACCESSION   .
VERSION     .
KEYWORDS    BB3nK_ext_AD
SOURCE      synthetic DNA construct
  ORGANISM  synthetic DNA construct
REFERENCE   1 (bases 1 to 2642)
  AUTHORS   Gassler T, Heistinger L, Mattanovich D, Gasser B, Prielhofer R.
  TITLE     CRISPR/Cas9-mediated homology directed genome editing in Pichia
            pastoris
  JOURNAL   (2018) In Press
REFERENCE   2 (bases 1 to 2642)
  AUTHORS   .
  TITLE     Direct Submission
  JOURNAL   Exported May 12, 2021 from SnapGene Server 1.1.58
            http://www.snapgene.com
FEATURES             Location/Qualifiers
     source          1..2642
                     /organism="synthetic DNA construct"
                     /mol_type="other DNA"
     rep_origin      complement(62..650)
                     /direction=LEFT
                     /label=ori
                     /note="high-copy-number ColE1/pMB1/pBR322/pUC origin of
                     replication"
     primer_bind     complement(142..161)
                     /label=pBR322ori-F
                     /note="pBR322 origin, forward primer"
     gene            785..2141
                     /label=kanMX
                     /note="yeast selectable marker conferring kanamycin
                     resistance (Wach et al., 1994)"
     promoter        785..1128
                     /label=TEF promoter
                     /note="Ashbya gossypii TEF promoter"
     CDS             1129..1938
                     /codon_start=1
                     /gene="aph(3')-Ia"
                     /product="aminoglycoside phosphotransferase"
                     /label=KanR
                     /note="confers resistance to kanamycin"
                     /translation="MGKEKTHVSRPRLNSNMDADLYGYKWARDNVGQSGATIYRLYGKP
                     DAPELFLKHGKGSVANDVTDEMVRLNWLTEFMPLPTIKHFIRTPDDAWLLTTAIPGKTA
                     FQVLEEYPDSGENIVDALAVFLRRLHSIPVCNCPFNSDRVFRLAQAQSRMNNGLVDASD
                     FDDERNGWPVEQVWKEMHKLLPFSPDSVVTHGDFSLDNLIFDEGKLIGCIDVGRVGIAD
                     RYQDLAILWNCLGEFSPSLQKRLFQKYGIDNPDMNKLQFHLMLDEFF"
     primer_bind     complement(1196..1215)
                     /label=Kan-R
                     /note="Kanamycin resistance gene, reverse primer"
     terminator      1944..2141
                     /label=TEF terminator
                     /note="Ashbya gossypii TEF terminator"
ORIGIN
        1 cgctgtgagc aaaaggccag caaaaggcca ggaaccgtaa aaaggccgcg ttgctggcgt
       61 ttttccatag gctccgcccc cctgacgagc atcacaaaaa tcgacgctca agtcagaggt
      121 ggcgaaaccc gacaggacta taaagatacc aggcgtttcc ccctggaagc tccctcgtgc
      181 gctctcctgt tccgaccctg ccgcttaccg gatacctgtc cgcctttctc ccttcgggaa
      241 gcgtggcgct ttctcaatgc tcacgctgta ggtatctcag ttcggtgtag gtcgttcgct
      301 ccaagctggg ctgtgtgcac gaaccccccg ttcagcccga ccgctgcgcc ttatccggta
      361 actatcgtct tgagtccaac ccggtaagac acgacttatc gccactggca gcagccactg
      421 gtaacaggat tagcagagcg aggtatgtag gcggtgctac agagttcttg aagtggtggc
      481 ctaactacgg ctacactaga aggacagtat ttggtatctg cgctctgctg aagccagtta
      541 ccttcggaaa aagagttggt agctcttgat ccggcaaaca aaccaccgct ggtagcggtg
      601 gtttttttgt ttgcaagcag cagattacgc gcagaaaaaa aggatctcaa gaagatcctt
      661 tgatcttttc tacggggtgg agcgcaaaaa accccgcccc tgacagggcg gggttttttc
      721 gcgatcgaag acccagctgg agaccctcga gggatccggt ctccgatcgg gtcttcagct
      781 catggacatg gaggcccaga ataccctcct tgacagtctt gacgtgcgca gctcaggggc
      841 atgatgtgac tgtcgcccgt acatttagcc catacatccc catgtataat catttgcatc
      901 catacatttt gatggccgca cggcgcgaag caaaaattac ggctcctcgc tgcagacgtg
      961 cgagcaggga aacgctcccc tcacagacgc gttgaattgt ccccacgccg cgcccctgta
     1021 gagaaatata aaaggttagg atttgccact gaggttcttc tttcatatac ttccttttaa
     1081 aatcttgcta ggatacagtt ctcacatcac atccgaacat aaacaaccat gggtaaggaa
     1141 aagactcacg tttcgaggcc gcgattaaat tccaacatgg atgctgattt atatgggtat
     1201 aaatgggctc gcgataatgt cgggcaatca ggtgcgacaa tctatcgatt gtatgggaag
     1261 cccgatgcgc cagagttgtt tctgaaacat ggcaaaggta gcgttgccaa tgatgttaca
     1321 gatgagatgg tcagactaaa ctggctgacg gaatttatgc ctcttccgac catcaagcat
     1381 tttatccgta ctcctgatga tgcatggtta ctcaccactg cgatccccgg caaaacagca
     1441 ttccaggtat tagaagaata tcctgattca ggtgaaaata ttgttgatgc gctggcagtg
     1501 ttcctgcgcc ggttgcattc gattcctgtt tgtaattgtc cttttaacag cgatcgcgta
     1561 tttcgtctcg ctcaggcgca atcacgaatg aataacggtt tggttgatgc gagtgatttt
     1621 gatgacgagc gtaatggctg gcctgttgaa caagtctgga aagaaatgca taagcttttg
     1681 ccattctcac cggattcagt cgtcactcat ggtgatttct cacttgataa ccttattttt
     1741 gacgagggga aattaatagg ttgtattgat gttggacgag tcggaatcgc agaccgatac
     1801 caggatcttg ccatcctatg gaactgcctc ggtgagtttt ctccttcatt acagaaacgg
     1861 ctttttcaaa aatatggtat tgataatcct gatatgaata aattgcagtt tcatttgatg
     1921 ctcgatgagt ttttctaatc agtactgaca ataaaaagat tcttgttttc aagaacttgt
     1981 catttgtata gtttttttat attgtagttg ttctatttta atcaaatgtt agcgtgattt
     2041 atattttttt tcgcctcgac atcatctgcc cagatgcgaa gttaagtgcg cagaaagtaa
     2101 tatcatgcgt caatcgtatg tgaatgctgg tcgctatact ggcttgtaag caatctggac
     2161 aattatgtaa gcgggttacg taaacagtta tgtaagcaga aaaatttcaa acgacaaaac
     2221 ttggggtcta cagacacagt agccagaaga ttgcactacc attcgactcc tcatgaccca
     2281 ctctttcgat ccatgtagtt aggttaccgt ttttcctaat atttaaggat gttgaaaatt
     2341 cattttcatt tttttcgttt ttaagatttt ctcacaactc ttccaaagat tactagttga
     2401 cttttcaaat atttagggta tttttctcac tttttcctag caaactccaa ttggtgggtt
     2461 cagtgcaatg gagtatcacc ttgcaaccac aacgtaatag ctaacttgtg gccaccatgt
     2521 ctggttgtag agataattgg attctaatgt ggatcacatg actactcacg tgtcaaaaac
     2581 ccaacctgac ttggcccagc ttagcaagaa tatttcgaat ccactcttgt ggcctagtgg
     2641 ac
//
