Features (pLannotate 1.2.2; 4 found; start..end, strand, type, name):
     62..650     -  rep_origin     ori: high-copy-number ColE1/pMB1/pBR322/pUC origin of replication
    785..1128    +  promoter       TEF promoter: Ashbya gossypii TEF promoter
   1129..1938    +  CDS            KanR: aminoglycoside phosphotransferase; aph(3')-Ia; confers resistance to kanamycin
   1944..2141    +  terminator     TEF terminator: Ashbya gossypii TEF terminator
>Addgene plasmid #108687 | BB3nK_ext_AD | addgene full sequence | sequence record 208124 | Addgene NGS Result
CGCTGTGAGCAAAAGGCCAGCAAAAGGCCAGGAACCGTAAAAAGGCCGCGTTGCTGGCGTTTTTCCATAG
GCTCCGCCCCCCTGACGAGCATCACAAAAATCGACGCTCAAGTCAGAGGTGGCGAAACCCGACAGGACTA
TAAAGATACCAGGCGTTTCCCCCTGGAAGCTCCCTCGTGCGCTCTCCTGTTCCGACCCTGCCGCTTACCG
GATACCTGTCCGCCTTTCTCCCTTCGGGAAGCGTGGCGCTTTCTCATAGCTCACGCTGTAGGTATCTCAG
TTCGGTGTAGGTCGTTCGCTCCAAGCTGGGCTGTGTGCACGAACCCCCCGTTCAGCCCGACCGCTGCGCC
TTATCCGGTAACTATCGTCTTGAGTCCAACCCGGTAAGACACGACTTATCGCCACTGGCAGCAGCCACTG
GTAACAGGATTAGCAGAGCGAGGTATGTAGGCGGTGCTACAGAGTTCTTGAAGTGGTGGCCTAACTACGG
CTACACTAGAAGAACAGTATTTGGTATCTGCGCTCTGCTGAAGCCAGTTACCTTCGGAAAAAGAGTTGGT
AGCTCTTGATCCGGCAAACAAACCACCGCTGGTAGCGGTGGTTTTTTTGTTTGCAAGCAGCAGATTACGC
GCAGAAAAAAAGGATCTCAAGAAGATCCTTTGATCTTTTCTACGGGGTGGAGCGCAAAAAACCCCGCCCC
TGACAGGGCGGGGTTTTTTCGCGATCGAAGACCCAGCTGGAGACCCTCGAGGGATCCGGTCTCCGATCGG
GTCTTCAGCTCATGGACATGGAGGCCCAGAATACCCTCCTTGACAGTCTTGACGTGCGCAGCTCAGGGGC
ATGATGTGACTGTCGCCCGTACATTTAGCCCATACATCCCCATGTATAATCATTTGCATCCATACATTTT
GATGGCCGCACGGCGCGAAGCAAAAATTACGGCTCCTCGCTGCAGACGTGCGAGCAGGGAAACGCTCCCC
TCACAGACGCGTTGAATTGTCCCCACGCCGCGCCCCTGTAGAGAAATATAAAAGGTTAGGATTTGCCACT
GAGGTTCTTCTTTCATATACTTCCTTTTAAAATCTTGCTAGGATACAGTTCTCACATCACATCCGAACAT
AAACAACCATGGGTAAGGAAAAGACTCACGTTTCGAGGCCGCGATTAAATTCCAACATGGATGCTGATTT
ATATGGGTATAAATGGGCTCGCGATAATGTCGGGCAATCAGGTGCGACAATCTATCGATTGTATGGGAAG
CCCGATGCGCCAGAGTTGTTTCTGAAACATGGCAAAGGTAGCGTTGCCAATGATGTTACAGATGAGATGG
TCAGACTAAACTGGCTGACGGAATTTATGCCTCTTCCGACCATCAAGCATTTTATCCGTACTCCTGATGA
TGCATGGTTACTCACCACTGCGATCCCCGGCAAAACAGCATTCCAGGTATTAGAAGAATATCCTGATTCA
GGTGAAAATATTGTTGATGCGCTGGCAGTGTTCCTGCGCCGGTTGCATTCGATTCCTGTTTGTAATTGTC
CTTTTAACAGCGATCGCGTATTTCGTCTCGCTCAGGCGCAATCACGAATGAATAACGGTTTGGTTGATGC
GAGTGATTTTGATGACGAGCGTAATGGCTGGCCTGTTGAACAAGTCTGGAAAGAAATGCATAAGCTTTTG
CCATTCTCACCGGATTCAGTCGTCACTCATGGTGATTTCTCACTTGATAACCTTATTTTTGACGAGGGGA
AATTAATAGGTTGTATTGATGTTGGACGAGTCGGAATCGCAGACCGATACCAGGATCTTGCCATCCTATG
GAACTGCCTCGGTGAGTTTTCTCCTTCATTACAGAAACGGCTTTTTCAAAAATATGGTATTGATAATCCT
GATATGAATAAATTGCAGTTTCATTTGATGCTCGATGAGTTTTTCTAATCAGTACTGACAATAAAAAGAT
TCTTGTTTTCAAGAACTTGTCATTTGTATAGTTTTTTTATATTGTAGTTGTTCTATTTTAATCAAATGTT
AGCGTGATTTATATTTTTTTTCGCCTCGACATCATCTGCCCAGATGCGAAGTTAAGTGCGCAGAAAGTAA
TATCATGCGTCAATCGTATGTGAATGCTGGTCGCTATACTGGCTTGTAAGCAATCTGGACAATTATGTAA
GCGGGTTACGTAAACAGTTATGTAAGCAGAAAAATTTCAAACGACAAAACTTGGGGTCTACAGACACAGT
AGCCAGAAGATTGCACTACCATTCGACTCCTCATGACCCACTCTTTCGATCCATGTAGTTAGGTTACCGT
TTTTCCTAATATTTAAGGATGTTGAAAATTCATTTTCATTTTTTTCGTTTTTAAGATTTTCTCACAACTC
TTCCAAAGATTACTAGTTGACTTTTCAAATATTTAGGGTATTTTTCTCACTTTTTCCTAGCAAACTCCAA
TTGGTGGGTTCAGTGCAATGGAGTATCACCTTGCAACCACAACGTAATAGCTAACTTGTGGCCACCATGT
CTGGTTGTAGAGATAATTGGATTCTAATGTGGATCACATGACTACTCACGTGTCAAAAACCCAACCTGAC
TTGGCCCAGCTTAGCAAGAATATTTCGAATCCACTCTTGTGGCCTAGTGGAC
